>Addgene plasmid #142056 | TFORF2370 | addgene full sequence | sequence record 395678 | Addgene NGS Result
TTAATGTAGTCTTATGCAATACTCTTGTAGTCTTGCAACATGGTAACGATGAGTTAGCAACATGCCTTAC
AAGGAGAGAAAAAGCACCGTGCATGCCGATTGGTGGAAGTAAGGTGGTACGATCGTGCCTTATTAGGAAG
GCAACAGACGGGTCTGACATGGATTGGACGAACCACTGAATTGCCGCATTGCAGAGATATTGTATTTAAG
TGCCTAGCTCGATACATAAACGGGTCTCTCTGGTTAGACCAGATCTGAGCCTGGGAGCTCTCTGGCTAAC
TAGGGAACCCACTGCTTAAGCCTCAATAAAGCTTGCCTTGAGTGCTTCAAGTAGTGTGTGCCCGTCTGTT
GTGTGACTCTGGTAACTAGAGATCCCTCAGACCCTTTTAGTCAGTGTGGAAAATCTCTAGCAGTGGCGCC
CGAACAGGGACTTGAAAGCGAAAGGGAAACCAGAGGAGCTCTCTCGACGCAGGACTCGGCTTGCTGAAGC
GCGCACGGCAAGAGGCGAGGGGCGGCGACTGGTGAGTACGCCAAAAATTTTGACTAGCGGAGGCTAGAAG
GAGAGAGATGGGTGCGAGAGCGTCAGTATTAAGCGGGGGAGAATTAGATCGCGATGGGAAAAAATTCGGT
TAAGGCCAGGGGGAAAGAAAAAATATAAATTAAAACATATAGTATGGGCAAGCAGGGAGCTAGAACGATT
CGCAGTTAATCCTGGCCTGTTAGAAACATCAGAAGGCTGTAGACAAATACTGGGACAGCTACAACCATCC
CTTCAGACAGGATCAGAAGAACTTAGATCATTATATAATACAGTAGCAACCCTCTATTGTGTGCATCAAA
GGATAGAGATAAAAGACACCAAGGAAGCTTTAGACAAGATAGAGGAAGAGCAAAACAAAAGTAAGACCAC
CGCACAGCAAGCGGCCGCTGATCTTCAGACCTGGAGGAGGAGATATGAGGGACAATTGGAGAAGTGAATT
ATATAAATATAAAGTAGTAAAAATTGAACCATTAGGAGTAGCACCCACCAAGGCAAAGAGAAGAGTGGTG
CAGAGAGAAAAAAGAGCAGTGGGAATAGGAGCTTTGTTCCTTGGGTTCTTGGGAGCAGCAGGAAGCACTA
TGGGCGCAGCGTCAATGACGCTGACGGTACAGGCCAGACAATTATTGTCTGGTATAGTGCAGCAGCAGAA
CAATTTGCTGAGGGCTATTGAGGCGCAACAGCATCTGTTGCAACTCACAGTCTGGGGCATCAAGCAGCTC
CAGGCAAGAATCCTGGCTGTGGAAAGATACCTAAAGGATCAACAGCTCCTGGGGATTTGGGGTTGCTCTG
GAAAACTCATTTGCACCACTGCTGTGCCTTGGAATGCTAGTTGGAGTAATAAATCTCTGGAACAGATTTG
GAATCACACGACCTGGATGGAGTGGGACAGAGAAATTAACAATTACACAAGCTTAATACACTCCTTAATT
GAAGAATCGCAAAACCAGCAAGAAAAGAATGAACAAGAATTATTGGAATTAGATAAATGGGCAAGTTTGT
GGAATTGGTTTAACATAACAAATTGGCTGTGGTATATAAAATTATTCATAATGATAGTAGGAGGCTTGGT
AGGTTTAAGAATAGTTTTTGCTGTACTTTCTATAGTGAATAGAGTTAGGCAGGGATATTCACCATTATCG
TTTCAGACCCACCTCCCAACCCCGAGGGGACCCATGCATTGCATCTCAATTAGTCAGCAACCAGGTGTGG
AAAGTCCCCAGGCTCCCCAGCAGGCAGAAGTATGCAAAGCATGCGTCTCAATTAGTCAGCAACCATAGTC
CCGCCCCTAACTCCGCCCATCCCGCCCCTAACTCCGCCCAGTTCCGCCCATTCTCCGCCCCATGGCTGAC
TAATTTTTTTTATTTATGCAGAGGCCGAGGCCGCCTCGGCCTCTGAGCTATTCCAGAAGTAGTGAGGAGG
CTTTTTTGGAGGCCTAGGCTTTTGCAAAAAGCTTTCTAGAGGTACCACCGGAGCTTACCATGACCGAGTA
CAAGCCCACGGTGCGCCTCGCCACCCGCGACGACGTCCCCAGGGCCGTACGCACCCTCGCCGCCGCGTTC
GCCGACTACCCCGCCACGCGCCACACCGTCGATCCGGACCGCCACATCGAGCGGGTCACCGAGCTGCAAG
AACTCTTCCTCACGCGCGTCGGGCTCGACATCGGCAAGGTGTGGGTCGCGGACGACGGCGCCGCCGTGGC
GGTCTGGACCACGCCGGAGAGCGTCGAAGCGGGGGCGGTGTTCGCCGAGATCGGCCCGCGCATGGCCGAG
TTGAGCGGTTCCCGGCTGGCCGCGCAGCAACAGATGGAAGGCCTCCTGGCGCCGCACCGGCCCAAGGAGC
CCGCGTGGTTCCTGGCCACCGTCGGCGTCTCGCCCGACCACCAGGGCAAGGGTCTGGGCAGCGCCGTCGT
GCTCCCCGGAGTGGAGGCGGCCGAGCGCGCCGGGGTGCCCGCCTTCCTGGAGACCTCCGCGCCCCGCAAC
CTCCCCTTCTACGAGCGGCTCGGCTTCACCGTCACCGCCGACGTCGAGGTGCCCGAAGGACCGCGCACCT
GGTGCATGACCCGCAAGCCCGGTGCCAGTTAACGAATTCTAGATCTTGAGACAAATGGCAGTATTCATCC
ACAATTTTAAAAGAAAAGGGGGGATTGGGGGGTACAGTGCAGGGGAAAGAATAGTAGACATAATAGCAAC
AGACATACAAACTAAAGAATTACAAAAACAAATTACAAAAATTCAAAATTTTCGGGTTTATTACAGGGAC
AGCAGAGATCCACTTTGGCGCCGGCTCGAGGCCTGCAGGTGCAAAGATGGATAAAGTTTTAAACAGAGAG
GAATCTTTGCAGCTAATGGACCTTCTAGGTCTTGAAAGGAGTGGGAATTGGCTCCGGTGCCCGTCAGTGG
GCAGAGCGCACATCGCCCACAGTCCCCGAGAAGTTGGGGGGAGGGGTCGGCAATTGAACCGGTGCCTAGA
GAAGGTGGCGCGGGGTAAACTGGGAAAGTGATGTCGTGTACTGGCTCCGCCTTTTTCCCGAGGGTGGGGG
AGAACCGTATATAAGTGCAGTAGTCGCCGTGAACGTTCTTTTTCGCAACGGGTTTGCCGCCAGAACACAG
GTAAGTGCCGTGTGTGGTTCCCGCGGGCCTGGCCTCTTTACGGGTTATGGCCCTTGCGTGCCTTGAATTA
CTTCCACCTGGCTGCAGTACGTGATTCTTGATCCCGAGCTTCGGGTTGGAAGTGGGTGGGAGAGTTCGAG
GCCTTGCGCTTAAGGAGCCCCTTCGCCTCGTGCTTGAGTTGAGGCCTGGCCTGGGCGCTGGGGCCGCCGC
GTGCGAATCTGGTGGCACCTTCGCGCCTGTCTCGCTGCTTTCGATAAGTCTCTAGCCATTTAAAATTTTT
GATGACCTGCTGCGACGCTTTTTTTCTGGCAAGATAGTCTTGTAAATGCGGGCCAAGATCTGCACACTGG
TATTTCGGTTTTTGGGGCCGCGGGCGGCGACGGGGCCCGTGCGTCCCAGCGCACATGTTCGGCGAGGCGG
GGCCTGCGAGCGCGGCCACCGAGAATCGGACGGGGGTAGTCTCAAGCTGGCCGGCCTGCTCTGGTGCCTG
GCCTCGCGCCGCCGTGTATCGCCCCGCCCTGGGCGGCAAGGCTGGCCCGGTCGGCACCAGTTGCGTGAGC
GGAAAGATGGCCGCTTCCCGGCCCTGCTGCAGGGAGCTCAAAATGGAGGACGCGGCGCTCGGGAGAGCGG
GCGGGTGAGTCACCCACACAAAGGAAAAGGGCCTTTCCGTCCTCAGCCGTCGCTTCATGTGACTCCACGG
AGTACCGGGCGCCGTCCAGGCACCTCGATTAGTTCTCGAGCTTTTGGAGTACGTCGTCTTTAGGTTGGGG
GGAGGGGTTTTATGCGATGGAGTTTCCCCACACTGAGTGGGTGGAGACTGAAGTTAGGCCAGCTTGGCAC
TTGATGTAATTCTCCTTGGAATTTGCCCTTTTTGAGTTTGGATCTTGGTTCATTCTCAAGCCTCAGACAG
TGGTTCAAAGTTTTTTTCTTCCATTTCAGGTGTCGTGAGGCTAGCACCGCCACCATGGGCACGACTGGGC
TGGAGAGTCTGAGTCTGGGGGACCGCGGAGCTGCCCCCACCGTCACCTCTAGTGAGCGCCTAGTCCCAGA
CCCGCCGAATGACCTCCGCAAAGAAGATGTTGCTATGGAATTGGAAAGAGTGGGAGAAGATGAGGAACAA
ATGATGATAAAAAGAAGCAGTGAATGTAATCCCTTGCTACAAGAACCCATCGCTTCTGCTCAGTTTGGTG
CTACTGCAGGAACAGAATGCCGTAAGTCTGTCCCATGTGGATGGGAAAGAGTTGTGAAGCAAAGGTTATT
TGGGAAGACAGCAGGAAGATTTGATGTGTACTTTATCAGCCCACAAGGACTGAAGTTCAGATCCAAAAGT
TCACTTGCTAATTATCTTCACAAAAATGGAGAGACTTCTCTTAAGCCAGAAGATTTTGATTTTACTGTAC
TTTCTAAAAGGGGTATCAAGTCAAGATATAAAGACTGCAGCATGGCAGCCCTGACATCCCATCTACAAAA
CCAAAGTAACAATTCAAACTGGAACCTCAGGACCCGAAGCAAGTGCAAAAAGGATGTGTTTATGCCGCCA
AGTAGTAGTTCAGAGTTGCAGGAGAGCAGAGGACTCTCTAACTTTACTTCCACTCATTTGCTTTTGAAAG
AAGATGAGGGTGTTGATGATGTTAACTTCAGAAAGGTTAGAAAGCCCAAAGGAAAGGTGACTATTTTGAA
AGGAATCCCAATTAAGAAAACTAAAAAAGGATGTAGGAAGAGCTGTTCAGGTTTTGTTCAAAGTGATAGC
AAAAGAGAATCTGTGTGTAATAAAGCAGATGCTGAAAGTGAACCTGTTGCACAAAAAAGTCAGCTTGATA
GAACTGTCTGCATTTCTGATGCTGGAGCATGTGGTGAGACCCTCAGTGTGACCAGTGAAGAAAACAGCCT
TGTAAAAAAAAAAGAAAGATCATTGAGTTCAGGATCAAATTTTTGTTCTGAACAAAAAACTTCTGGCATC
ATAAACAAATTTTGTTCAGCCAAAGACTCAGAACACAACGAGAAGTATGAGGATACCTTTTTAGAATCTG
AAGAAATCGGAACAAAAGTAGAAGTTGTGGAAAGGAAAGAACATTTGCATACTGACATTTTAAAACGTGG
CTCTGAAATGGACAACAACTGCTCACCAACCAGGAAAGACTTCACTGAAGATACCATCCCACGAACACAG
ATAGAAAGAAGGAAAACAAGCCTGTATTTTTCCAGCAAATATAACAAAGAAGCTCTTAGCCCCCCACGAC
GTAAAGCCTTTAAG
[420 nt withheld, positions 5405-5824]
TTAAGTCTATCTTAGTAATGAACTAGTCCGTAACTTGAAAGTATTTCGATTTCTTGGCTTTATATATCTT
GTGGAAAGGACGAACCGGAAATGCCTAACAGAACTCTACGCGTTAAGTCGACAATCAACCTCTGGATTAC
AAAATTTGTGAAAGATTGACTGGTATTCTTAACTATGTTGCTCCTTTTACGCTATGTGGATACGCTGCTT
TAATGCCTTTGTATCATGCTATTGCTTCCCGTATGGCTTTCATTTTCTCCTCCTTGTATAAATCCTGGTT
GCTGTCTCTTTATGAGGAGTTGTGGCCCGTTGTCAGGCAACGTGGCGTGGTGTGCACTGTGTTTGCTGAC
GCAACCCCCACTGGTTGGGGCATTGCCACCACCTGTCAGCTCCTTTCCGGGACTTTCGCTTTCCCCCTCC
CTATTGCCACGGCGGAACTCATCGCCGCCTGCCTTGCCCGCTGCTGGACAGGGGCTCGGCTGTTGGGCAC
TGACAATTCCGTGGTGTTGTCGGGGAAATCATCGTCCTTTCCTTGGCTGCTCGCCTGTGTTGCCACCTGG
ATTCTGCGCGGGACGTCCTTCTGCTACGTCCCTTCGGCCCTCAATCCAGCGGACCTTCCTTCCCGCGGCC
TGCTGCCGGCTCTGCGGCCTCTTCCGCGTCTTCGCCTTCGCCCTCAGACGAGTCGGATCTCCCTTTGGGC
CGCCTCCCCGCGTCGACTTTAAGACCAATGACTTACAAGGCAGCTGTAGATCTTAGCCACTTTTTAAAAG
AAAAGGGGGGACTGGAAGGGCTAATTCACTCCCAACGAAGACAAGATCTGCTTTTTGCTTGTACTGGGTC
TCTCTGGTTAGACCAGATCTGAGCCTGGGAGCTCTCTGGCTAACTAGGGAACCCACTGCTTAAGCCTCAA
TAAAGCTTGCCTTGAGTGCTTCAAGTAGTGTGTGCCCGTCTGTTGTGTGACTCTGGTAACTAGAGATCCC
TCAGACCCTTTTAGTCAGTGTGGAAAATCTCTAGCAGTACGTATAGTAGTTCATGTCATCTTATTATTCA
GTATTTATAACTTGCAAAGAAATGAATATCAGAGAGTGAGAGGAACTTGTTTATTGCAGCTTATAATGGT
TACAAATAAAGCAATAGCATCACAAATTTCACAAATAAAGCATTTTTTTCACTGCATTCTAGTTGTGGTT
TGTCCAAACTCATCAATGTATCTTATCATGTCTGGCTCTAGCTATCCCGCCCCTAACTCCGCCCATCCCG
CCCCTAACTCCGCCCAGTTCCGCCCATTCTCCGCCCCATGGCTGACTAATTTTTTTTATTTATGCAGAGG
CCGAGGCCGCCTCGGCCTCTGAGCTATTCCAGAAGTAGTGAGGAGGCTTTTTTGGAGGCCTAGGGACGTA
CCCAATTCGCCCTATAGTGAGTCGTATTACGCGCGCTCACTGGCCGTCGTTTTACAACGTCGTGACTGGG
AAAACCCTGGCGTTACCCAACTTAATCGCCTTGCAGCACATCCCCCTTTCGCCAGCTGGCGTAATAGCGA
AGAGGCCCGCACCGATCGCCCTTCCCAACAGTTGCGCAGCCTGAATGGCGAATGGG
[124 nt withheld, positions 7421-7544]
C
[91 nt withheld, positions 7546-7636]
A
[49 nt withheld, positions 7638-7686]
CCTTTGACGTTGGAGTCCACGTTCTTT
[37 nt withheld, positions 7714-7750]
ACCCTATCTCGGTCTATTCTTTTGATTTATAAGGGATTTTGCCGATTTCGGCCTATTGGTTAAAAAATGA
GCTGATTTAACAAAAATTTAACGCGAATTTTAACAAAATATTAACGCTTACAATTTAGGTGGCACTTTTC
GGGGAAATGTGCGCGGAACCCCTATTTGTTTATTTTTCTAAATACATTCAAATATGTATCCGCTCATGAG
ACAATAACCCTGATAAATGCTTCAATAATATTGAAAAAGGAAGAGTATGAGTATTCAACATTTCCGTGTC
GCCCTTATTCCCTTTTTTGCGGCATTTTGCCTTCCTGTTTTTGCTCACCCAGAAACGCTGGTGAAAGTAA
AAGATGCTGAAGATCAGTTGGGTGCACGAGTGGGTTACATCGAACTGGATCTCAACAGCGGTAAGATCCT
TGAGAGTTTTCGCCCCGAAGAACGTTTTCCAATGATGAGCACTTTTAAAGTTCTGCTATGTGGCGCGGTA
TTATCCCGTATTGACGCCGGGCAAGAGCAACTCGGTCGCCGCATACACTATTCTCAGAATGACTTGGTTG
AGTACTCACCAGTCACAGAAAAGCATCTTACGGATGGCATGACAGTAAGAGAATTATGCAGTGCTGCCAT
AACCATGAGTGATAACACTGCGGCCAACTTACTTCTGACAACGATCGGAGGACCGAAGGAGCTAACCGCT
TTTTTGCACAACATGGGGGATCATGTAACTCGCCTTGATCGTTGGGAACCGGAGCTGAATGAAGCCATAC
CAAACGACGAGCGTGACACCACGATGCCTGTAGCAATGGCAACAACGTTGCGCAAACTATTAACTGGCGA
ACTACTTACTCTAGCTTCCCGGCAACAATTAATAGACTGGATGGAGGCGGATAAAGTTGCAGGACCACTT
CTGCGCTCGGCCCTTCCGGCTGGCTGGTTTATTGCTGATAAATCTGGAGCCGGTGAGCGTGGGTCTCGCG
GTATCATTGCAGCACTGGGGCCAGATGGTAAGCCCTCCCGTATCGTAGTTATCTACACGACGGGGAGTCA
GGCAACTATGGATGAACGAAATAGACAGATCGCTGAGATAGGTGCCTCACTGATTAAGCATTGGTAACTG
TCAGACCAAGTTTACTCATATATACTTTAGATTGATTTAAAACTTCATTTTTAATTTAAAAGGATCTAGG
TGAAGATCCTTTTTGATAATCTCATGACCAAAATCCCTTAACGTGAGTTTTCGTTCCACTGAGCGTCAGA
CCCCGTAGAAAAGATCAAAGGATCTTCTTGAGATCCTTTTTTTCTGCGCGTAATCTGCTGCTTGCAAACA
AAAAAACCACCGCTACCAGCGGTGGTTTGTTTGCCGGATCAAGAGCTACCAACTCTTTTTCCGAAGGTAA
CTGGCTTCAGCAGAGCGCAGATACCAAATACTGTTCTTCTAGTGTAGCCGTAGTTAGGCCACCACTTCAA
GAACTCTGTAGCACCGCCTACATACCTCGCTCTGCTAATCCTGTTACCAGTGGCTGCTGCCAGTGGCGAT
AAGTCGTGTCTTACCGGGTTGGACTCAAGACGATAGTTACCGGATAAGGCGCAGCGGTCGGGCTGAACGG
GGGGTTCGTGCACACAGCCCAGCTTGGAGCGAACGACCTACACCGAACTGAGATACCTACAGCGTGAGCT
ATGAGAAAGCGCCACGCTTCCCGAAGGGAGAAAGGCGGACAGGTATCCGGTAAGCGGCAGGGTCGGAACA
GGAGAGCGCACGAGGGAGCTTCCAGGGGGAAACGCCTGGTATCTTTATAGTCCTGTCGGGTTTCGCCACC
TCTGACTTGAGCGTCGATTTTTGTGATGCTCGTCAGGGGGGCGGAGCCTATGGAAAAACGCCAGCAACGC
GGCCTTTTTACGGTTCCTGGCCTTTTGCTGGCCTTTTGCTCACATGTTCTTTCCTGCGTTATCCCCTGAT
TCTGTGGATAACCGTATTACCGCCTTTGAGTGAGCTGATACCGCTCGCCGCAGCCGAACGACCGAGCGCA
GCGAGTCAGTGAGCGAGGAAGCGGAAGAGCGCCCAATACGCAAACCGCCTCTCCCCGCGCGTTGGCCGAT
TCATTAATGCAGCTGGCACGACAGGTTTCCCGACTGGAAAGCGGGCAGTGAGCGCAACGCAATTAATGTG
AGTTAGCTCACTCATTAGGCACCCCAGGCTTTACACTTTATGCTTCCGGCTCGTATGTTGTGTGGAATTG
TGAGCGGATAACAATTTCACACAGGAAACAGCTATGACCATGATTACGCCAAGCGCGCAATTAACCCTCA
CTAAAGGGAACAAAAGCTGGAGCTGCAAGC
Features (pLannotate 1.2.2; 31 found; start..end, strand, type, name):
      5..231     +  promoter       RSV promoter: Rous sarcoma virus enhancer/promoter
    232..412     +  LTR            5' LTR (truncated): truncated 5' long terminal repeat (LTR) from HIV-1
    459..584     +  misc_feature   HIV-1 Ψ: packaging signal of human immunodeficiency virus type 1
    568..931     +  CDS            HIV-1 gag (fragment): gag protein from human immunodeficiency virus 1; gag
   1077..1310    +  misc_feature   RRE: The Rev response element (RRE) of HIV-1 allows for Rev-dependent mRNA export from the nucleus to the cytoplasm.
   1687..1713    +  CDS            Rev (fragment): human immunodeficiency virus 1 (HIV-1) Rev protein; rev; enhances nuclear export of unspliced and incompletely spliced viral mRNAs
   1720..1743    +  promoter       SV40 promoter (fragment): SV40 early promoter
   1744..1815    +  promoter       SV40 promoter (fragment): SV40 enhancer and early promoter
   1839..1974    +  rep_origin     SV40 ori: SV40 origin of replication
   2020..2616    +  CDS            PuroR (fragment): puromycin N-acetyltransferase; pac from Streptomyces; confers resistance to puromycin
   2665..2782    +  misc_feature   cPPT/CTS: central polypurine tract and central termination sequence of HIV-1
   2847..2913    +  CDS            small t antigen (fragment): SV40 (simian virus 40) small t antigen
   2920..4098    +  promoter       EF-1α promoter: strong constitutive promoter for human elongation factor EF-1α
   4115..5836    +  CDS            MBD4 (sequence partly withheld): MBD4_HUMAN - Also known as MED1. Experimental evidence at protein level: Swiss-Prot protein existence level 1. Mismatch-specific DNA N-glycosylase involved in DNA repair. Has thymine glycosylase activity and is specific for G:T mismatches within methylated and unmethylated CpG sites. Can also remove uracil or 5-fluorouracil in G:U mismatches. Has no lyase activity. Was first identified as methyl-CpG-binding protein. From Homo sapiens (Human).
   5852..5905    +  promoter       U6 promoter (fragment): RNA polymerase III promoter for human U6 snRNA
   5947..6535    +  misc_feature   WPRE: woodchuck hepatitis virus posttranscriptional regulatory element
   6586..6605    +  misc_feature   cPPT/CTS (fragment): central polypurine tract and central termination sequence of HIV-1
   6607..6840    +  LTR            3' LTR (ΔU3): self-inactivating 3' long terminal repeat (LTR) from HIV-1
   6918..7039    +  polyA_signal   SV40 poly(A) signal: SV40 polyadenylation signal
   7079..7214    +  rep_origin     SV40 ori: SV40 origin of replication
   7235..7253    -  promoter       T7 promoter: promoter for bacteriophage T7 RNA polymerase
   7261..7416    +  CDS            lacZα (fragment): LacZα fragment of β-galactosidase; lacZ fragment
   7421..7849    +  rep_origin     f1 ori (sequence partly withheld): f1 bacteriophage origin of replication; arrow indicates direction of (+) strand synthesis
   7902..8006    +  promoter       AmpR promoter: bla
   8007..8867    +  CDS            AmpR: β-lactamase; bla; confers resistance to ampicillin, carbenicillin, and related antibiotics
   9038..9626    +  rep_origin     ori: high-copy-number ColE1/pMB1/pBR322/pUC origin of replication
   9809..9901    +  CDS            lacI (fragment): lac repressor; lacI; The lac repressor binds to the lac operator to inhibit transcription in E. coli. This inhibition can be relieved by adding lactose or isopropyl-β-D-thiogalactopyranoside (IPTG).
   9914..9935    +  protein_bind   CAP binding site: CAP binding activates transcription in the presence of cAMP. E. coli catabolite activator protein
   9950..9980    +  promoter       lac promoter: promoter for the E. coli lac operon
   9988..10004   +  protein_bind   lac operator: The lac repressor binds to the lac operator to inhibit transcription in E. coli. This inhibition can be relieved by adding lactose or isopropyl-β-D-thiogalactopyranoside (IPTG). lac repressor encoded by lacI
  10049..10067   +  promoter       T3 promoter: promoter for bacteriophage T3 RNA polymerase
