[The description below was written by a language model from this plasmid's Addgene catalogue record and pLannotate feature annotations shown in this document.]
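Description:
TFORF2370 is a third-generation-style, self-inactivating lentiviral expression plasmid built on the pLX_TRC317 backbone and carrying the human MBD4 open reading frame as one member of a barcoded transcription factor ORF library. In bacteria it is maintained through a high-copy ColE1/pUC-type origin with ampicillin selection (AmpR under its own bla promoter). An f1 origin and remnants of a lac/lacZα cloning region flanked by T3 and T7 promoters are also present in the plasmid backbone. The depositor notes that the plasmid can recombine, which is a common issue with LTR-containing vectors.

The viral genome is transcribed from an RSV promoter fused to a truncated HIV-1 5' LTR and includes the Ψ packaging signal with a gag fragment, the RRE for Rev-dependent nuclear export, a cPPT/CTS element, and a ΔU3 3' LTR followed by an SV40 polyadenylation signal. Within this unit, an SV40 early promoter drives puromycin N-acetyltransferase for selecting transduced mammalian cells. Downstream, the strong constitutive EF-1α promoter drives MBD4, which encodes a methyl-CpG-binding, mismatch-specific DNA glycosylase. A WPRE after the ORF enhances transcript expression. The catalogue entry describes a unique 24-bp barcode associated with each ORF; it is not annotated in the feature table, although the listed insert size exceeds the annotated coding sequence and a short U6 promoter fragment lies between the ORF and the WPRE.

The construct is intended for lentiviral overexpression of MBD4, either individually or in pooled screens in which barcodes identify the delivered factor, as in directed-differentiation studies.
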