Addgene plasmid #142056: TFORF2370
Purpose: Lentiviral vector for overexpressing transcription factor ORFs with unique 24-bp barcodes. Barcodes facilitate identification of transcription factors in pooled screens.
Depositing lab: Feng Zhang. Depositing organization: Broad Institute. Publication: A transcription factor atlas of directed differentiation. Joung J, Ma S, Tay T, Geiger-Schuller KR, Kirchgatterer PC, Verdine VK, Guo B, Arias-Garcia MA, Allen WE, Singh A, Kuksenko O, Abudayyeh OO, Gootenberg JS, Fu Z, Macrae RK, Buenrostro JD, Regev A, Zhang F. Cell. 2023 Jan 5;186(1):209-229.e26. doi: 10.1016/j.cell.2022.11.026. PubMed 36608654.
Backbone
  Vector backbone: pLX_TRC317
  Backbone manufacturer: Broad Institute Genetic Perturbation Platform
  Backbone size w/o insert (bp): 8264
  Vector type: Mammalian Expression, Lentiviral
  Selectable markers: Puromycin
Growth in bacteria
  Bacterial resistance: Ampicillin, 100 μg/mL
  Growth temperature: 37°C
  Growth strain: NEB Stable
  Copy number: High Copy
Gene/Insert
  Gene/Insert name: MBD4
  Species: H. sapiens (human)
  Insert size (bp): 1826
  Entrez Gene: MBD4 (a.k.a. MED1, TPDS2, UVM1)
  Promoter: EF1a
  Cloning method: Unknown
  Sequencing primers: 5′ GGGTGGAGACTGAAGTTAGGCCAG; 3′ CACATAGCGTAAAAGGAGCAACATAG
Terms and licenses: Academic/Nonprofit Terms; Industry Terms: Not Available to Industry
Depositor comments: NM_001276270,ENST00000429544 . The transcription factor ORF portion of this plasmid was synthesized by Genewiz. Please test multiple small colonies in case of plasmid recombination. To make this collection available in a timely manner, a portion of this collection was not fully sequenced by Addgene. If an Addgene verified full plasmid sequence is not available, please contact us prior to placing an order to request the full sequence.
How to cite: TFORF2370 was a gift from Feng Zhang (Addgene plasmid # 142056 ; http://n2t.net/addgene:142056 ; RRID:Addgene_142056)
