>Addgene plasmid #142056 | TFORF2370 | depositor partial sequence | sequence record 278305 | Insert
ACCGCCACCATGGGCACGACTGGGCTGGAGAGTCTGAGTCTGGGGGACCGCGGAGCTGCCCCCACCGTCA
CCTCTAGTGAGCGCCTAGTCCCAGACCCGCCGAATGACCTCCGCAAAGAAGATGTTGCTATGGAATTGGA
AAGAGTGGGAGAAGATGAGGAACAAATGATGATAAAAAGAAGCAGTGAATGTAATCCCTTGCTACAAGAA
CCCATCGCTTCTGCTCAGTTTGGTGCTACTGCAGGAACAGAATGCCGTAAGTCTGTCCCATGTGGATGGG
AAAGAGTTGTGAAGCAAAGGTTATTTGGGAAGACAGCAGGAAGATTTGATGTGTACTTTATCAGCCCACA
AGGACTGAAGTTCAGATCCAAAAGTTCACTTGCTAATTATCTTCACAAAAATGGAGAGACTTCTCTTAAG
CCAGAAGATTTTGATTTTACTGTACTTTCTAAAAGGGGTATCAAGTCAAGATATAAAGACTGCAGCATGG
CAGCCCTGACATCCCATCTACAAAACCAAAGTAACAATTCAAACTGGAACCTCAGGACCCGAAGCAAGTG
CAAAAAGGATGTGTTTATGCCGCCAAGTAGTAGTTCAGAGTTGCAGGAGAGCAGAGGACTCTCTAACTTT
ACTTCCACTCATTTGCTTTTGAAAGAAGATGAGGGTGTTGATGATGTTAACTTCAGAAAGGTTAGAAAGC
CCAAAGGAAAGGTGACTATTTTGAAAGGAATCCCAATTAAGAAAACTAAAAAAGGATGTAGGAAGAGCTG
TTCAGGTTTTGTTCAAAGTGATAGCAAAAGAGAATCTGTGTGTAATAAAGCAGATGCTGAAAGTGAACCT
GTTGCACAAAAAAGTCAGCTTGATAGAACTGTCTGCATTTCTGATGCTGGAGCATGTGGTGAGACCCTCA
GTGTGACCAGTGAAGAAAACAGCCTTGTAAAAAAAAAAGAAAGATCATTGAGTTCAGGATCAAATTTTTG
TTCTGAACAAAAAACTTCTGGCATCATAAACAAATTTTGTTCAGCCAAAGACTCAGAACACAACGAGAAG
TATGAGGATACCTTTTTAGAATCTGAAGAAATCGGAACAAAAGTAGAAGTTGTGGAAAGGAAAGAACATT
TGCATACTGACATTTTAAAACGTGGCTCTGAAATGGACAACAACTGCTCACCAACCAGGAAAGACTTCAC
TGAAGATACCATCCCACGAACACAGATAGAAAGAAGGAAAACAAGCCTGTATTTTTCCAGCAAATATAAC
AAAGAAGCTCTTAGCCCCCCACGACGTAAAGCCTTTAAG
[420 nt withheld, positions 1300-1719]
TTAAGTCTATCTTAGTAATGAACTAGTCCGTAACTTGAAAGTATTTCGATTTCTTGGCTTTATATATCTT
GTGGAAAGGACGAACCGGAAATGCCTAACAGAACTCT
