>Addgene plasmid #142056 | TFORF2370 | depositor partial sequence | sequence record 278306 | Barcode
ACCGGAAATGCCTAACAGAACTCT
